Addgene plasmid #162882: Sticky-353c-3X
Purpose: (Empty Backbone) DNA fragment production for dinucleosome preparation
Depositing lab: Curt Davey. Depositing organization: Nanyang Technological University (NTU). Publication: Engineering nucleosomes for generating diverse chromatin assemblies. Adhireksan Z, Sharma D, Lee PL, Bao Q, Padavattan S, Shum WK, Davey GE, Davey CA. Nucleic Acids Res. 2021 Feb 15. pii: 6137298. doi: 10.1093/nar/gkab070. PubMed 33590100.
Backbone
  Vector backbone: pUC19
  Backbone manufacturer: Genscript
  Backbone size (bp): 2710
  Modifications to backbone: Cloned into the BamHI and HindIII sites of the pUC19 vector
  Vector type: Bacterial vector for DNA production
Growth in bacteria
  Bacterial resistance: Ampicillin, 100 μg/mL
  Growth temperature: 37°C
  Growth strain: DH5alpha
  Copy number: High Copy
Gene/Insert
  Cloning method: Restriction Enzyme
  Sequencing primers: 5′ M13 fwd; 3′ M13 rev
Terms and licenses: Academic/Nonprofit Terms; Industry Terms: Not Available to Industry
Depositor comments: Please cite the following article in any publications where this construct is utilized: doi: 10.1093/nar/gkab070 Z. Adhireksan, D. Sharma, P.L. Lee, Q. Bao, S. Padavattan, W.K. Shum, G.E. Davey & C.A. Davey. (2021). Engineering Nucleosomes for Generating Diverse Chromatin Assemblies. Nucleic Acids Res.
How to cite: Sticky-353c-3X was a gift from Curt Davey (Addgene plasmid # 162882 ; http://n2t.net/addgene:162882 ; RRID:Addgene_162882)
