[The description below was written by a language model from this plasmid's Addgene catalogue record and pLannotate feature annotations shown in this document.]
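Description:
Sticky-353c-3X is a pUC19-based bacterial plasmid intended purely as a source of defined DNA for chromatin reconstitution, specifically for producing the DNA fragment used to assemble dinucleosomes. It is catalogued as an empty backbone, but the record states that a fragment was cloned into the BamHI and HindIII sites of the pUC19 polylinker. The sequenced plasmid is 3,735 nt against a stated backbone of 2,710 bp, so roughly a kilobase of non-vector DNA is present. The name suggests three copies of a 353 bp fragment with cohesive ("sticky") ends, which would fit that size difference, but the record does not describe the insert's sequence, repeat structure or the sites used to release it. The feature table leaves this region unannotated.

All annotated features belong to the pUC19 scaffold. The plasmid replicates in E. coli from the high-copy ColE1/pUC-type origin and is selected with ampicillin through the β-lactamase gene and its native promoter. Flanking the cloning region are the lac promoter, lac operator and CAP binding site on one side and fragments of lacZα and the polylinker on the other, consistent with the insert interrupting the lacZα reading frame. These elements are vector remnants, since nothing is meant to be expressed. Short lacI, rop and bom matches are likewise residual backbone sequence. M13 forward and reverse priming sites flank the insert for sequence verification.

In use, the plasmid would be amplified in bacteria to high yield. The nucleosome-positioning DNA would then be excised by restriction digestion and combined with histone octamers to build dinucleosomes, as part of a toolkit of engineered nucleosomes for generating varied chromatin assemblies.
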