Features (pLannotate 1.2.2; 11 found; start..end, strand, type, name):
    347..363     -  protein_bind   lac operator: The lac repressor binds to the lac operator to inhibit transcription in E. coli. This inhibition can be relieved by adding lactose or isopropyl-β-D-thiogalactopyranoside (IPTG). lac repressor encoded by lacI
    371..401     -  promoter       lac promoter: promoter for the E. coli lac operon
    416..437     -  protein_bind   CAP binding site: CAP binding activates transcription in the presence of cAMP. E. coli catabolite activator protein
    450..542     -  CDS            lacI (fragment): lac repressor; lacI; The lac repressor binds to the lac operator to inhibit transcription in E. coli. This inhibition can be relieved by adding lactose or isopropyl-β-D-thiogalactopyranoside (IPTG).
    725..1313    -  rep_origin     ori: high-copy-number ColE1/pMB1/pBR322/pUC origin of replication
   1484..2344    -  CDS            AmpR: β-lactamase; bla; confers resistance to ampicillin, carbenicillin, and related antibiotics
   2345..2449    -  promoter       AmpR promoter: bla
   2544..2579    +  CDS            rop (fragment): Rop protein, which maintains plasmids at low copy number; rop
   2681..2780    +  misc_feature   bom (fragment): basis of mobility region from pBR322
   2786..2943    -  CDS            lacZα (fragment): LacZα fragment of β-galactosidase; lacZ fragment
   2940..2966    +  misc_feature   MCS (fragment): pUC18/19 multiple cloning site
>Addgene plasmid #162882 | Sticky-353c-3X | addgene full sequence | sequence record 331238 | Addgene NGS Result
CTCTAGCACCGCTTAAACGCACGTACGCGCTGTCTACCGCGTTTTAACCGCCACTAGAAGCGCTTACTAG
TCTCCAGGCACGTGTGAGACCGGCACATGAAAAAAAAAAGCATGCTCGAGTATGAAAAAAAAAACGCATC
CCGGTGCCGAGGCCGCTCAATTGGTCGTAGACAGCTCTAGCACCGCTTAAACGCACGTACGCGCTGTCTA
CCGCGTTTTAACCGCCACTAGAAGCGCTTACTAGTCTCCAGGCACGTGTGAGACCGGCACATGAAAAAAA
AAACGTCAGCGGTACCAGATCTCCAAGCTTGGCGTAATCATGGTCATAGCTGTTTCCTGTGTGAAATTGT
TATCCGCTCACAATTCCACACAACATACGAGCCGGAAGCATAAAGTGTAAAGCCTGGGGTGCCTAATGAG
TGAGCTAACTCACATTAATTGCGTTGCGCTCACTGCCCGCTTTCCAGTCGGGAAACCTGTCGTGCCAGCT
GCATTAATGAATCGGCCAACGCGCGGGGAGAGGCGGTTTGCGTATTGGGCGCTCTTCCGCTTCCTCGCTC
ACTGACTCGCTGCGCTCGGTCGTTCGGCTGCGGCGAGCGGTATCAGCTCACTCAAAGGCGGTAATACGGT
TATCCACAGAATCAGGGGATAACGCAGGAAAGAACATGTGAGCAAAAGGCCAGCAAAAGGCCAGGAACCG
TAAAAAGGCCGCGTTGCTGGCGTTTTTCCATAGGCTCCGCCCCCCTGACGAGCATCACAAAAATCGACGC
TCAAGTCAGAGGTGGCGAAACCCGACAGGACTATAAAGATACCAGGCGTTTCCCCCTGGAAGCTCCCTCG
TGCGCTCTCCTGTTCCGACCCTGCCGCTTACCGGATACCTGTCCGCCTTTCTCCCTTCGGGAAGCGTGGC
GCTTTCTCATAGCTCACGCTGTAGGTATCTCAGTTCGGTGTAGGTCGTTCGCTCCAAGCTGGGCTGTGTG
CACGAACCCCCCGTTCAGCCCGACCGCTGCGCCTTATCCGGTAACTATCGTCTTGAGTCCAACCCGGTAA
GACACGACTTATCGCCACTGGCAGCAGCCACTGGTAACAGGATTAGCAGAGCGAGGTATGTAGGCGGTGC
TACAGAGTTCTTGAAGTGGTGGCCTAACTACGGCTACACTAGAAGAACAGTATTTGGTATCTGCGCTCTG
CTGAAGCCAGTTACCTTCGGAAAAAGAGTTGGTAGCTCTTGATCCGGCAAACAAACCACCGCTGGTAGCG
GTGGTTTTTTTGTTTGCAAGCAGCAGATTACGCGCAGAAAAAAAGGATCTCAAGAAGATCCTTTGATCTT
TTCTACGGGGTCTGACGCTCAGTGGAACGAAAACTCACGTTAAGGGATTTTGGTCATGAGATTATCAAAA
AGGATCTTCACCTAGATCCTTTTAAATTAAAAATGAAGTTTTAAATCAATCTAAAGTATATATGAGTAAA
CTTGGTCTGACAGTTACCAATGCTTAATCAGTGAGGCACCTATCTCAGCGATCTGTCTATTTCGTTCATC
CATAGTTGCCTGACTCCCCGTCGTGTAGATAACTACGATACGGGAGGGCTTACCATCTGGCCCCAGTGCT
GCAATGATACCGCGAGACCCACGCTCACCGGCTCCAGATTTATCAGCAATAAACCAGCCAGCCGGAAGGG
CCGAGCGCAGAAGTGGTCCTGCAACTTTATCCGCCTCCATCCAGTCTATTAATTGTTGCCGGGAAGCTAG
AGTAAGTAGTTCGCCAGTTAATAGTTTGCGCAACGTTGTTGCCATTGCTACAGGCATCGTGGTGTCACGC
TCGTCGTTTGGTATGGCTTCATTCAGCTCCGGTTCCCAACGATCAAGGCGAGTTACATGATCCCCCATGT
TGTGCAAAAAAGCGGTTAGCTCCTTCGGTCCTCCGATCGTTGTCAGAAGTAAGTTGGCCGCAGTGTTATC
ACTCATGGTTATGGCAGCACTGCATAATTCTCTTACTGTCATGCCATCCGTAAGATGCTTTTCTGTGACT
GGTGAGTACTCAACCAAGTCATTCTGAGAATAGTGTATGCGGCGACCGAGTTGCTCTTGCCCGGCGTCAA
TACGGGATAATACCGCGCCACATAGCAGAACTTTAAAAGTGCTCATCATTGGAAAACGTTCTTCGGGGCG
AAAACTCTCAAGGATCTTACCGCTGTTGAGATCCAGTTCGATGTAACCCACTCGTGCACCCAACTGATCT
TCAGCATCTTTTACTTTCACCAGCGTTTCTGGGTGAGCAAAAACAGGAAGGCAAAATGCCGCAAAAAAGG
GAATAAGGGCGACACGGAAATGTTGAATACTCATACTCTTCCTTTTTCAATATTATTGAAGCATTTATCA
GGGTTATTGTCTCATGAGCGGATACATATTTGAATGTATTTAGAAAAATAAACAAATAGGGGTTCCGCGC
ACATTTCCCCGAAAAGTGCCACCTGACGTCTAAGAAACCATTATTATCATGACATTAACCTATAAAAATA
GGCGTATCACGAGGCCCTTTCGTCTCGCGCGTTTCGGTGATGACGGTGAAAACCTCTGACACATGCAGCT
CCCGGAGACGGTCACAGCTTGTCTGTAAGCGGATGCCGGGAGCAGACAAGCCCGTCAGGGCGCGTCAGCG
GGTGTTGGCGGGTGTCGGGGCTGGCTTAACTATGCGGCATCAGAGCAGATTGTACTGAGAGTGCACCATA
TGCGGTGTGAAATACCGCACAGATGCGTAAGGAGAAAATACCGCATCAGGCGCCATTCGCCATTCAGGCT
GCGCAACTGTTGGGAAGGGCGATCGGTGCGGGCCTCTTCGCTATTACGCCAGCTGGCGAAAGGGGGATGT
GCTGCAAGGCGATTAAGTTGGGTAACGCCAGGGTTTTCCCAGTCACGACGTTGTAAAACGACGGCCAGTG
AATTCGAGCTCGGTACCCGGGGATCCGGTACCGCTGACGAAAAAAAAAACGCATCCCGGTGCCGAGGCCG
CTCAATTGGTCGTAGACAGCTCTAGCACCGCTTAAACGCACGTACGCGCTGTCTACCGCGTTTTAACCGC
CACTAGAAGCGCTTACTAGTCTCCAGGCACGTGTGAGACCGGCACATGAAAAAAAAAAGCATGCTCGAGT
ATGAAAAAAAAAACGCATCCCGGTGCCGAGGCCGCTCAATTGGTCGTAGACAGCTCTAGCACCGCTTAAA
CGCACGTACGCGCTGTCTACCGCGTTTTAACCGCCACTAGAAGCGCTTACTAGTCTCCAGGCACGTGTGA
GACCGGCACATGAAAAAAAAAACGTCAGCGGTACCGCTGACGAAAAAAAAAACGCATCCCGGTGCCGAGG
CCGCTCAATTGGTCGTAGACAGCTCTAGCACCGCTTAAACGCACGTACGCGCTGTCTACCGCGTTTTAAC
CGCCACTAGAAGCGCTTACTAGTCTCCAGGCACGTGTGAGACCGGCACATGAAAAAAAAAAGCATGCTCG
AGTATGAAAAAAAAAACGCATCCCGGTGCCGAGGCCGCTCAATTGGTCGTAGACAGCTCTAGCACCGCTT
AAACGCACGTACGCGCTGTCTACCGCGTTTTAACCGCCACTAGAAGCGCTTACTAGTCTCCAGGCACGTG
TGAGACCGGCACATGAAAAAAAAAACGTCAGCGGTACCGCTGACGAAAAAAAAAACGCATCCCGGTGCCG
AGGCCGCTCAATTGGTCGTAGACAG
