>Addgene plasmid #162882 | Sticky-353c-3X | depositor partial sequence | sequence record 315549 | Three copies of Sticky-353c bp sequence is cloned into BamHI/HindIII of pUC19
GGATCCGGTACCGCTGACGAAAAAAAAAACGCATCCCGGTGCCGAGGCCGCTCAATTGGTCGTAGACAGC
TCTAGCACCGCTTAAACGCACGTACGCGCTGTCTACCGCGTTTTAACCGCCACTAGAAGCGCTTACTAGT
CTCCAGGCACGTGTGAGACCGGCACATGAAAAAAAAAAGCATGCTCGAGTATGAAAAAAAAAACGCATCC
CGGTGCCGAGGCCGCTCAATTGGTCGTAGACAGCTCTAGCACCGCTTAAACGCACGTACGCGCTGTCTAC
CGCGTTTTAACCGCCACTAGAAGCGCTTACTAGTCTCCAGGCACGTGTGAGACCGGCACATGAAAAAAAA
AACGTCAGCGGTACCGCTGACGAAAAAAAAAACGCATCCCGGTGCCGAGGCCGCTCAATTGGTCGTAGAC
AGCTCTAGCACCGCTTAAACGCACGTACGCGCTGTCTACCGCGTTTTAACCGCCACTAGAAGCGCTTACT
AGTCTCCAGGCACGTGTGAGACCGGCACATGAAAAAAAAAAGCATGCTCGAGTATGAAAAAAAAAACGCA
TCCCGGTGCCGAGGCCGCTCAATTGGTCGTAGACAGCTCTAGCACCGCTTAAACGCACGTACGCGCTGTC
TACCGCGTTTTAACCGCCACTAGAAGCGCTTACTAGTCTCCAGGCACGTGTGAGACCGGCACATGAAAAA
AAAAACGTCAGCGGTACCGCTGACGAAAAAAAAAACGCATCCCGGTGCCGAGGCCGCTCAATTGGTCGTA
GACAGCTCTAGCACCGCTTAAACGCACGTACGCGCTGTCTACCGCGTTTTAACCGCCACTAGAAGCGCTT
ACTAGTCTCCAGGCACGTGTGAGACCGGCACATGAAAAAAAAAAGCATGCTCGAGTATGAAAAAAAAAAC
GCATCCCGGTGCCGAGGCCGCTCAATTGGTCGTAGACAGCTCTAGCACCGCTTAAACGCACGTACGCGCT
GTCTACCGCGTTTTAACCGCCACTAGAAGCGCTTACTAGTCTCCAGGCACGTGTGAGACCGGCACATGAA
AAAAAAAACGTCAGCGGTACCAGATCTCCAAGCTT
